>Addgene plasmid #103031 | pLenti CMV-MRLC1-mRuby2-IRES-PuroR | addgene full sequence | sequence record 211166 | Addgene NGS Result
TGTAGTCTTATGCAATACTCTTGTAGTCTTGCAACATGGTAACGATGAGTTAGCAACATGCCTTACAAGG
AGAGAAAAAGCACCGTGCATGCCGATTGGTGGAAGTAAGGTGGTACGATCGTGCCTTATTAGGAAGGCAA
CAGACGGGTCTGACATGGATTGGACGAACCACTGAATTGCCGCATTGCAGAGATATTGTATTTAAGTGCC
TAGCTCGATACATAAACGGGTCTCTCTGGTTAGACCAGATCTGAGCCTGGGAGCTCTCTGGCTAACTAGG
GAACCCACTGCTTAAGCCTCAATAAAGCTTGCCTTGAGTGCTTCAAGTAGTGTGTGCCCGTCTGTTGTGT
GACTCTGGTAACTAGAGATCCCTCAGACCCTTTTAGTCAGTGTGGAAAATCTCTAGCAGTGGCGCCCGAA
CAGGGACTTGAAAGCGAAAGGGAAACCAGAGGAGCTCTCTCGACGCAGGACTCGGCTTGCTGAAGCGCGC
ACGGCAAGAGGCGAGGGGCGGCGACTGGTGAGTACGCCAAAAATTTTGACTAGCGGAGGCTAGAAGGAGA
GAGATGGGTGCGAGAGCGTCAGTATTAAGCGGGGGAGAATTAGATCGCGATGGGAAAAAATTCGGTTAAG
GCCAGGGGGAAAGAAAAAATATAAATTAAAACATATAGTATGGGCAAGCAGGGAGCTAGAACGATTCGCA
GTTAATCCTGGCCTGTTAGAAACATCAGAAGGCTGTAGACAAATACTGGGACAGCTACAACCATCCCTTC
AGACAGGATCAGAAGAACTTAGATCATTATATAATACAGTAGCAACCCTCTATTGTGTGCATCAAAGGAT
AGAGATAAAAGACACCAAGGAAGCTTTAGACAAGATAGAGGAAGAGCAAAACAAAAGTAAGACCACCGCA
CAGCAAGCGGCCACTGATCTTCAGACCTGGAGGAGGAGATATGAGGGACAATTGGAGAAGTGAATTATAT
AAATATAAAGTAGTAAAAATTGAACCATTAGGAGTAGCACCCACCAAGGCAAAGAGAAGAGTGGTGCAGA
GAGAAAAAAGAGCAGTGGGAATAGGAGCTTTGTTCCTTGGGTTCTTGGGAGCAGCAGGAAGCACTATGGG
CGCAGCGTCAATGACGCTGACGGTACAGGCCAGACAATTATTGTCTGGTATAGTGCAGCAGCAGAACAAT
TTGCTGAGGGCTATTGAGGCGCAACAGCATCTGTTGCAACTCACAGTCTGGGGCATCAAGCAGCTCCAGG
CAAGAATCCTGGCTGTGGAAAGATACCTAAAGGATCAACAGCTCCTGGGGATTTGGGGTTGCTCTGGAAA
ACTCATTTGCACCACTGCTGTGCCTTGGAATGCTAGTTGGAGTAATAAATCTCTGGAACAGATTTGGAAT
CACACGACCTGGATGGAGTGGGACAGAGAAATTAACAATTACACAAGCTTAATACACTCCTTAATTGAAG
AATCGCAAAACCAGCAAGAAAAGAATGAACAAGAATTATTGGAATTAGATAAATGGGCAAGTTTGTGGAA
TTGGTTTAACATAACAAATTGGCTGTGGTATATAAAATTATTCATAATGATAGTAGGAGGCTTGGTAGGT
TTAAGAATAGTTTTTGCTGTACTTTCTATAGTGAATAGAGTTAGGCAGGGATATTCACCATTATCGTTTC
AGACCCACCTCCCAACCCCGAGGGGACCCGACAGGCCCGAAGGAATAGAAGAAGAAGGTGGAGAGAGAGA
CAGAGACAGATCCATTCGATTAGTGAACGGATCTCGACGGTATCGGTTAACTTTTAAAAGAAAAGGGGGG
ATTGGGGGGTACAGTGCAGGGGAAAGAATAGTAGACATAATAGCAACAGACATACAAACTAAAGAATTAC
AAAAACAAATTACAAAATTCAAAATTTTATCGATACTAGTATTATGCCCAGTACATGACCTTATGGGACT
TTCCTACTTGGCAGTACATCTACGTATTAGTCATCGCTATTACCATGGTGATGCGGTTTTGGCAGTACAT
CAATGGGCGTGGATAGCGGTTTGACTCACGGGGATTTCCAAGTCTCCACCCCATTGACGTCAATGGGAGT
TTGTTTTGGCACCAAAATCAACGGGACTTTCCAAAATGTCGTAACAACTCCGCCCCATTGACGCAAATGG
GCGGTAGGCGTGTACGGTGGGAGGTTTATATAAGCAGAGCTCGTTTAGTGAACCGTCAGATCGCCTGGAG
ACGCCATCCACGCTGTTTTGACCTCCATAGAAGATTCTAGGACCGGTGGATCCGCCACCATGTCCAGCAA
GCGGGCCAAAGCCAAGACCACCAAGAAGCGGCCACAGCGGGCCACATCCAATGTCTTCGCAATGTTTGAC
CAGTCCCAGATCCAGGAGTTTAAGGAGGCTTTCAACATGATTGACCAGAACCGTGATGGCTTCATTGACA
AGGAGGACCTGCACGACATGCTGGCCTCGCTGGGGAAGAACCCCACAGACGAATACCTGGAGGGCATGAT
GAGCGAGGCCCCGGGGCCCATCAACTTCACCATGTTCCTCACCATGTTTGGGGAGAAGCTGAACGGCACG
GACCCCGAGGATGTGATTCGCAACGCCTTTGCCTGCTTCGACGAGGAAGCCTCAGGTTTCATCCATGAGG
ACCACCTCCGGGAGCTGCTCACCACCATGGGTGACCGCTTCACAGATGAGGAAGTGGACGAGATGTACCG
GGAGGCACCCATTGATAAGAAAGGCAACTTCAACTACGTGGAGTTCACCCGCATCCTCAAACATGGCGCC
AAGGATAAAGACGACCGACCGGTCGCCACCATGGTGTCTAAGGGCGAAGAGCTGATCAAGGAAAATATGC
GTATGAAGGTGGTCATGGAAGGTTCGGTCAACGGCCACCAATTCAAATGCACAGGTGAAGGAGAAGGCAA
TCCGTACATGGGAACTCAAACCATGAGGATCAAAGTCATCGAGGGAGGACCCCTGCCATTTGCCTTTGAC
ATTCTTGCCACGTCGTTCATGTATGGCAGCCGTACTTTTATCAAGTACCCGAAAGGCATTCCTGATTTCT
TTAAACAGTCCTTTCCTGAGGGTTTTACTTGGGAAAGAGTTACGAGATACGAAGATGGTGGAGTCGTCAC
CGTCATGCAGGACACCAGCCTTGAGGATGGCTGTCTCGTTTACCACGTCCAAGTCAGAGGGGTAAACTTT
CCCTCCAATGGTCCCGTGATGCAGAAGAAGACCAAGGGTTGGGAGCCTAATACAGAGATGATGTATCCAG
CAGATGGTGGTCTGAGGGGATACACTCATATGGCACTGAAAGTTGATGGTGGTGGCCATCTGTCTTGCTC
TTTCGTAACAACTTACAGGTCAAAAAAGACCGTCGGGAACATCAAGATGCCCGGTATCCATGCCGTTGAT
CACCGCCTGGAAAGGTTAGAGGAAAGTGACAATGAAATGTTCGTAGTACAACGCGAACACGCAGTTGCCA
AGTTCGCCGGGCTTGGTGGTGGGATGGACGAGCTGTACAAGTCCTAATCTAGAGATCCGCCCCTCTCCCT
CCCCCCCCCCTAACGTTACTGGCCGAAGCCGCTTGGAATAAGGCCGGTGTGCGTTTGTCTATATGTTATT
TTCCACCATATTGCCGTCTTTTGGCAATGTGAGGGCCCGGAAACCTGGCCCTGTCTTCTTGACGAGCATT
CCTAGGGGTCTTTCCCCTCTCGCCAAAGGAATGCAAGGTCTGTTGAATGTCGTGAAGGAAGCAGTTCCTC
TGGAAGCTTCTTGAAGACAAACAACGTCTGTAGCGACCCTTTGCAGGCAGCGGAACCCCCCACCTGGCGA
CAGGTGCCTCTGCGGCCAAAAGCCACGTGTATAAGATACACCTGCAAAGGCGGCACAACCCCAGTGCCAC
GTTGTGAGTTGGATAGTTGTGGAAAGAGTCAAATGGCTCTCCTCAAGCGTATTCAACAAGGGGCTGAAGG
ATGCCCAGAAGGTACCCCATTGTATGGGATCTGATCTGGGGCCTCGGTGCACATGCTTTACATGTGTTTA
GTCGAGGTTAAAAAAACGTCTAGGCCCCCCGAACCACGGGGACGTGGTTTTCCTTTGAAAAACACGATGA
TAAGCTTGCCACAACCACCGGTACCATGACCGAGTACAAGCCCACGGTGCGCCTCGCCACCCGCGACGAC
GTCCCCCGGGCCGTACGCACCCTCGCCGCCGCGTTCGCCGACTACCCCGCCACGCGCCACACCGTCGACC
CGGACCGCCACATCGAGCGGGTCACCGAGCTGCAAGAACTCTTCCTCACGCGCGTCGGGCTCGACATCGG
CAAGGTGTGGGTCGCGGACGACGGCGCCGCGGTGGCGGTCTGGACCACGCCGGAGAGCGTCGAAGCGGGG
GCGGTGTTCGCCGAGATCGGCCCGCGCATGGCCGAGTTGAGCGGTTCCCGGCTGGCCGCGCAGCAACAGA
TGGAAGGCCTCCTGGCGCCGCACCGGCCCAAGGAGCCCGCGTGGTTCCTGGCCACCGTCGGCGTCTCGCC
CGACCACCAGGGCAAGGGTCTGGGCAGCGCCGTCGTGCTCCCCGGAGTGGAGGCGGCCGAGCGCGCCGGG
GTGCCCGCCTTCCTGGAGACCTCCGCGCCCCGCAACCTCCCCTTCTACGAGCGGCTCGGCTTCACCGTCA
CCGCCGACGTCGAGGTGCCCGAAGGACCGCGCACCTGGTGCATGACCCGCAAGCCCGGTGCCTGAGCGGC
CGCGGCGGAGTCGACAATCAACCTCTGGATTACAAAATTTGTGAAAGATTGACTGGTATTCTTAACTATG
TTGCTCCTTTTACGCTATGTGGATACGCTGCTTTAATGCCTTTGTATCATGCTATTGCTTCCCGTATGGC
TTTCATTTTCTCCTCCTTGTATAAATCCTGGTTGCTGTCTCTTTATGAGGAGTTGTGGCCCGTTGTCAGG
CAACGTGGCGTGGTGTGCACTGTGTTTGCTGACGCAACCCCCACTGGTTGGGGCATTGCCACCACCTGTC
AGCTCCTTTCCGGGACTTTCGCTTTCCCCCTCCCTATTGCCACGGCGGAACTCATCGCCGCCTGCCTTGC
CCGCTGCTGGACAGGGGCTCGGCTGTTGGGCACTGACAATTCCGTGGTGTTGTCGGGGAAATCATCGTCC
TTTCCTTGGCTGCTCGCCTGTGTTGCCACCTGGATTCTGCGCGGGACGTCCTTCTGCTACGTCCCTTCGG
CCCTCAATCCAGCGGACCTTCCTTCCCGCGGCCTGCTGCCGACTCTGCGGCCTCTTCCGCGTCTTCGCCT
TCGCCCTCAGACGAGTCGGATCTCCCTTTGGGCCGCCTCCCCGCCTGGTACCTTTAAGACCAATGACTTA
CAAGGCAGCTGTAGATCTTAGCCACTTTTTAAAAGAAAAGGGGGGACTGGAAGGGCTAATTCACTCCCAA
CGAAGATAAGATCTGCTTTTTGCTTGTACTGGGTCTCTCTGGTTAGACCAGATCTGAGCCTGGGAGCTCT
CTGGCTAACTAGGGAACCCACTGCTTAAGCCTCAATAAAGCTTGCCTTGAGTGCTTCAAGTAGTGTGTGC
CCGTCTGTTGTGTGACTCTGGTAACTAGAGATCCCTCAGACCCTTTTAGTCAGTGTGGAAAATCTCTAGC
AGTAGTAGTTCATGTCATCTTATTATTCAGTATTTATAACTTGCAAAGAAATGAATATCAGAGAGTGAGA
GGAACTTGTTTATTGCAGCTTATAATGGTTACAAATAAAGCAATAGCATCACAAATTTCACAAATAAAGC
ATTTTTTTCACTGCATTCTAGTTGTGGTTTGTCCAAACTCATCAATGTATCTTATCATGTCTGGCTCTAG
CTATCCCGCCCCTAACTCCGCCCATCCCGCCCCTAACTCCGCCCAGTTCCGCCCATTCTCCGCCCCATGG
CTGACTAATTTTTTTTATTTATGCAGAGGCCGAGGCGGCCTCGGCCTCTGAGCTATTCCAGAAGTAGTGA
GGAGGCTTTTTTGGAGGCCTAGACTTTTGCAGAGACCAAATTCGTAATCATGTCATAGCTGTTTCCTGTG
TGAAATTGTTATCCGCTCACAATTCCACACAACATACGAGCCGGAAGCATAAAGTGTAAAGCCTGGGGTG
CCTAATGAGTGAGCTAACTCACATTAATTGCGTTGCGCTCACTGCCCGCTTTCCAGTCGGGAAACCTGTC
GTGCCAGCTGCATTAATGAATCGGCCAACGCGCGGGGAGAGGCGGTTTGCGTATTGGGCGCTCTTCCGCT
TCCTCGCTCACTGACTCGCTGCGCTCGGTCGTTCGGCTGCGGCGAGCGGTATCAGCTCACTCAAAGGCGG
TAATACGGTTATCCACAGAATCAGGGGATAACGCAGGAAAGAACATGTGAGCAAAAGGCCAGCAAAAGGC
CAGGAACCGTAAAAAGGCCGCGTTGCTGGCGTTTTTCCATAGGCTCCGCCCCCCTGACGAGCATCACAAA
AATCGACGCTCAAGTCAGAGGTGGCGAAACCCGACAGGACTATAAAGATACCAGGCGTTTCCCCCTGGAA
GCTCCCTCGTGCGCTCTCCTGTTCCGACCCTGCCGCTTACCGGATACCTGTCCGCCTTTCTCCCTTCGGG
AAGCGTGGCGCTTTCTCATAGCTCACGCTGTAGGTATCTCAGTTCGGTGTAGGTCGTTCGCTCCAAGCTG
GGCTGTGTGCACGAACCCCCCGTTCAGCCCGACCGCTGCGCCTTATCCGGTAACTATCGTCTTGAGTCCA
ACCCGGTAAGACACGACTTATCGCCACTGGCAGCAGCCACTGGTAACAGGATTAGCAGAGCGAGGTATGT
AGGCGGTGCTACAGAGTTCTTGAAGTGGTGGCCTAACTACGGCTACACTAGAAGAACAGTATTTGGTATC
TGCGCTCTGCTGAAGCCAGTTACCTTCGGAAAAAGAGTTGGTAGCTCTTGATCCGGCAAACAAACCACCG
CTGGTAGCGGTGGTTTTTTTGTTTGCAAGCAGCAGATTACGCGCAGAAAAAAAGGATCTCAAGAAGATCC
TTTGATCTTTTCTACGGGGTCTGACGCTCAGTGGAACGAAAACTCACGTTAAGGGATTTTGGTCATGAGA
TTATCAAAAAGGATCTTCACCTAGATCCTTTTAAATTAAAAATGAAGTTTTAAATCAATCTAAAGTATAT
ATGAGTAAACTTGGTCTGACAGTTACCAATGCTTAATCAGTGAGGCACCTATCTCAGCGATCTGTCTATT
TCGTTCATCCATAGTTGCCTGACTCCCCGTCGTGTAGATAACTACGATACGGGAGGGCTTACCATCTGGC
CCCAGTGCTGCAATGATACCGCGAGACCCACGCTCACCGGCTCCAGATTTATCAGCAATAAACCAGCCAG
CCGGAAGGGCCGAGCGCAGAAGTGGTCCTGCAACTTTATCCGCCTCCATCCAGTCTATTAATTGTTGCCG
GGAAGCTAGAGTAAGTAGTTCGCCAGTTAATAGTTTGCGCAACGTTGTTGCCATTGCTACAGGCATCGTG
GTGTCACGCTCGTCGTTTGGTATGGCTTCATTCAGCTCCGGTTCCCAACGATCAAGGCGAGTTACATGAT
CCCCCATGTTGTGCAAAAAAGCGGTTAGCTCCTTCGGTCCTCCGATCGTTGTCAGAAGTAAGTTGGCCGC
AGTGTTATCACTCATGGTTATGGCAGCACTGCATAATTCTCTTACTGTCATGCCATCCGTAAGATGCTTT
TCTGTGACTGGTGAGTACTCAACCAAGTCATTCTGAGAATAGTGTATGCGGCGACCGAGTTGCTCTTGCC
CGGCGTCAATACGGGATAATACCGCGCCACATAGCAGAACTTTAAAAGTGCTCATCATTGGAAAACGTTC
TTCGGGGCGAAAACTCTCAAGGATCTTACCGCTGTTGAGATCCAGTTCGATGTAACCCACTCGTGCACCC
AACTGATCTTCAGCATCTTTTACTTTCACCAGCGTTTCTGGGTGAGCAAAAACAGGAAGGCAAAATGCCG
CAAAAAAGGGAATAAGGGCGACACGGAAATGTTGAATACTCATACTCTTCCTTTTTCAATATTATTGAAG
CATTTATCAGGGTTATTGTCTCATGAGCGGATACATATTTGAATGTATTTAGAAAAATAAACAAATAGGG
GTTCCGCGCACATTTCCCCGAAAAGTGCCACCTGACGTCTAAGAAACCATTATTATCATGACATTAACCT
ATAAAAATAGGCGTATCACGAGGCCCTTTCGTCTCGCGCGTTTCGGTGATGACGGTGAAAACCTCTGACA
CATGCAGCTCCCGGAGACGGTCACAGCTTGTCTGTAAGCGGATGCCGGGAGCAGACAAGCCCGTCAGGGC
GCGTCAGCGGGTGTTGGCGGGTGTCGGGGCTGGCTTAACTATGCGGCATCAGAGCAGATTGTACTGAGAG
TGCACCATATGCGGTGTGAAATACCGCACAGATGCGTAAGGAGAAAATACCGCATCAGGCGCCATTCGCC
ATTCAGGCTGCGCAACTGTTGGGAAGGGCGATCGGTGCGGGCCTCTTCGCTATTACGCCAGCTGGCGAAA
GGGGGATGTGCTGCAAGGCGATTAAGTTGGGTAACGCCAGGGTTTTCCCAGTCACGACGTTGTAAAACGA
CGGCCAGTGCCAAGCTGACGCG
Features (pLannotate 1.2.2; 28 found; start..end, strand, type, name):
      1..227     +  promoter       RSV promoter: Rous sarcoma virus enhancer/promoter
    228..408     +  LTR            5' LTR (truncated): truncated 5' long terminal repeat (LTR) from HIV-1
    455..580     +  misc_feature   HIV-1 Ψ: packaging signal of human immunodeficiency virus type 1
    564..902     +  CDS            HIV-1 gag (fragment): gag protein from human immunodeficiency virus 1; gag
   1073..1306    +  misc_feature   RRE: The Rev response element (RRE) of HIV-1 allows for Rev-dependent mRNA export from the nucleus to the cytoplasm.
   1683..1783    +  CDS            Rev (fragment): human immunodeficiency virus 1 (HIV-1) Rev protein; rev; enhances nuclear export of unspliced and incompletely spliced viral mRNAs
   1802..1918    +  misc_feature   cPPT/CTS: central polypurine tract and central termination sequence of HIV-1
   1931..2007    +  enhancer       CMV enhancer (fragment): human cytomegalovirus immediate early enhancer
   2008..2211    +  promoter       CMV promoter: human cytomegalovirus (CMV) immediate early promoter
   2300..2815    +  CDS            MYL9: MYL9_HUMAN - Also known as MLC2, MRLC1, MYRL2. Experimental evidence at protein level: Swiss-Prot protein existence level 1. Myosin regulatory subunit that plays an important role in regulation of both smooth muscle and nonmuscle cell contractile activity via its phosphorylation. Implicated in cytokinesis, receptor capping, and cell locomotion (PubMed:11942626, PubMed:2526655). In myoblasts, may regulate PIEZO1-dependent cortical actomyosin assembly involved in myotube formation (By similarity). From Homo sapiens (Human).
   2831..3541    +  CDS            mRuby2: mRuby2 is a basic (constitutively fluorescent) red fluorescent protein published in 2012, derived from Entacmaea quadricolor. It has moderate acid sensitivity.
   3671..4133    +  misc_feature   IRES: internal ribosome entry site (IRES) of the encephalomyocarditis virus (EMCV)
   4156..4755    +  CDS            PuroR: puromycin N-acetyltransferase; pac from Streptomyces alboniger; confers resistance to puromycin
   4776..5364    +  misc_feature   WPRE: woodchuck hepatitis virus posttranscriptional regulatory element
   5359..5466    +  CDS            nef (fragment): NEF_SIVS4 - Experimental evidence at protein level: Swiss-Prot protein existence level 1. Interferes with TCR signaling from the cell membrane. Interacts with CD247/TCRZ (TCR zeta chain) and exert potent down- regulation of cell surface TCR/CD3 complexes. From Simian immunodeficiency virus (isolate F236/smH4) (SIV-sm) (Simian immunodeficiency virus sooty mangabey monkey).
   5491..5671    +  LTR            5' LTR (truncated): truncated 5' long terminal repeat (LTR) from HIV-1
   5743..5864    +  polyA_signal   SV40 poly(A) signal: SV40 polyadenylation signal
   5884..6051    +  promoter       SV40 promoter (fragment): SV40 early promoter
   6096..6112    -  protein_bind   lac operator: The lac repressor binds to the lac operator to inhibit transcription in E. coli. This inhibition can be relieved by adding lactose or isopropyl-β-D-thiogalactopyranoside (IPTG). lac repressor encoded by lacI
   6120..6150    -  promoter       lac promoter: promoter for the E. coli lac operon
   6165..6186    -  protein_bind   CAP binding site: CAP binding activates transcription in the presence of cAMP. E. coli catabolite activator protein
   6199..6291    -  CDS            lacI (fragment): lac repressor; lacI; The lac repressor binds to the lac operator to inhibit transcription in E. coli. This inhibition can be relieved by adding lactose or isopropyl-β-D-thiogalactopyranoside (IPTG).
   6474..7062    -  rep_origin     ori: high-copy-number ColE1/pMB1/pBR322/pUC origin of replication
   7233..8093    -  CDS            AmpR: β-lactamase; bla; confers resistance to ampicillin, carbenicillin, and related antibiotics
   8094..8198    -  promoter       AmpR promoter: bla
   8293..8328    +  CDS            rop (fragment): Rop protein, which maintains plasmids at low copy number; rop
   8430..8529    +  misc_feature   bom (fragment): basis of mobility region from pBR322
   8535..8689    -  CDS            lacZα (fragment): LacZα fragment of β-galactosidase; lacZ fragment
