[The description below was written by a language model from this plasmid's Addgene catalogue record and pLannotate feature annotations shown in this document.]
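Description:
pLenti CMV-MRLC1-mRuby2-IRES-PuroR is an HIV-1-based lentiviral transfer plasmid built on the pCIG3 backbone, in which the GFP that normally follows the IRES was replaced with a puromycin resistance gene. It is maintained in E. coli through a ColE1/pUC-type origin and an ampicillin resistance (β-lactamase) cassette. Although the annotated origin is of the high-copy type, the catalogue lists the plasmid as low copy and specifies a recombination-tolerant strain, as is common for plasmids carrying repeated LTR sequences. The viral portion begins with an RSV promoter fused to a truncated 5' LTR, an arrangement that typically makes genomic RNA production in packaging cells Tat-independent. This is followed by the Ψ packaging signal with a gag fragment, the Rev response element for nuclear export of unspliced RNA, and the cPPT/CTS. A WPRE, a second truncated LTR at the 3' end and an SV40 polyadenylation signal complete the vector genome.

The payload is a single bicistronic transcript driven by the CMV immediate early promoter. The first cistron is human MRLC1 (MYL9), the myosin regulatory light chain whose phosphorylation controls smooth muscle and non-muscle actomyosin contractility. It is fused at its C terminus to the red fluorescent protein mRuby2 and was cloned between BamHI and AgeI sites. An EMCV IRES then allows cap-independent translation of puromycin N-acetyltransferase from the same mRNA, so puromycin-resistant transduced cells should also express the fusion protein. The construct is intended for generating stably transduced mammalian cells in which myosin light chain localisation can be imaged by fluorescence. It was deposited with a study of actin cytoskeletal architecture and invasion in breast cancer cells.
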