Addgene plasmid #103031: pLenti CMV-MRLC1-mRuby2-IRES-PuroR
Purpose: Lentiviral expression of mRuby2-tagged MRLC with puromycin selection
Depositing lab: Ghassan Mouneimne. Depositing organization: University of Arizona. Publication: The actin cytoskeletal architecture of estrogen receptor positive breast cancer cells suppresses invasion. Padilla-Rodriguez M, Parker SS, Adams DG, Westerling T, Puleo JI, Watson AW, Hill SM, Noon M, Gaudin R, Aaron J, Tong D, Roe DJ, Knudsen B, Mouneimne G. Nat Commun. 2018 Jul 30;9(1):2980. doi: 10.1038/s41467-018-05367-2. PubMed 30061623.
Backbone
  Vector backbone: pCIG3 #78264
  Backbone manufacturer: Goodrum Lab, University of Arizona
  Backbone size w/o insert (bp): 8161
  Total vector size (bp): 8677
  Modifications to backbone: Subcloned in Puromycin resistance gene in place of GFP behind the IRES sequence
  Vector type: Lentiviral
  Selectable markers: Puromycin
Growth in bacteria
  Bacterial resistance: Ampicillin, 100 μg/mL
  Growth temperature: 30°C
  Growth strain: NEB Stable
  Copy number: Low Copy
Gene/Insert
  Gene/Insert name: MRLC1 (alt name: MYL9)
  Species: H. sapiens (human)
  Insert size (bp): 516
  GenBank ID: NM_006097.4
  Entrez Gene: MYL9 (a.k.a. LC20, MLC-2C, MLC2, MMIHS4, MRLC1, MYRL2)
  Promoter: CMV immediate early
  Tag / fusion protein: mRuby2 (C terminal on insert)
  Cloning method: Restriction Enzyme; 5′ cloning site BamHI (not destroyed); 3′ cloning site AgeI (not destroyed)
  Sequencing primers: 5′ CMV Forward; 3′ IRES-R
Resource information
  A portion of this plasmid was derived from a plasmid made by: Tom Egelhoff, Addgene #35680
Terms and licenses: Academic/Nonprofit Terms; Industry Terms: Not Available to Industry
How to cite: pLenti CMV-MRLC1-mRuby2-IRES-PuroR was a gift from Ghassan Mouneimne (Addgene plasmid # 103031 ; http://n2t.net/addgene:103031 ; RRID:Addgene_103031)
